Addgene plasmid #12172: pSKDuet01
Depositing lab: Hideo Iwai. Depositing organization: University of Helsinki, Institute of Biotechnology. Publication: Highly efficient protein trans-splicing by a naturally split DnaE intein from Nostoc punctiforme. Iwai H, Zuger S, Jin J, Tam PH. FEBS Lett. 2006 Mar 20. 580(7):1853-8. 10.1016/j.febslet.2006.02.045 PubMed 16516207.
Backbone
  Vector backbone: pRSFDuet
  Backbone manufacturer: Novagen
  Backbone size w/o insert (bp): 3757
  Vector type: Bacterial Expression
Growth in bacteria
  Bacterial resistance: Kanamycin, 50 μg/mL
  Growth temperature: 37°C
  Growth strain: DH5alpha
  Copy number: High Copy
Gene/Insert
  Gene/Insert name: NpuDnaE (alt names: DnaE N-intein; intein)
  Species: Nostoc punctiforme
  Insert size (bp): 306
  Tag / fusion protein: His-GB1 (N terminal on backbone)
  Cloning method: Restriction Enzyme; 5′ cloning site BamHI (not destroyed); 3′ cloning site HindIII (not destroyed)
  Sequencing primers: 5′ Duet-MCS1-fw (5-GGATCTCGACGCTCTCCCT)
Terms and licenses: Academic/Nonprofit Terms; Industry Terms: Not Available to Industry
Depositor comments: pSKDuet01 contains two NdeI sites in the plasmid. To clone a gene of interest between NdeI and BamHI for constructing a fusion protein with NpuDnaE N-intein, please use pHYRSF1 (http://www.addgene.org/34549/) which lacks the second T7 promoter and NdeI site.
How to cite: pSKDuet01 was a gift from Hideo Iwai (Addgene plasmid # 12172 ; http://n2t.net/addgene:12172 ; RRID:Addgene_12172)
