[The description below was written by a language model from this plasmid's Addgene catalogue record and the feature table of its GenBank file.]
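Description:
pSKDuet01 is a bacterial expression plasmid built on the Novagen pRSFDuet backbone, a two-cassette T7 vector for E. coli. It replicates from the RSF1030 origin, which gives high copy number and is compatible with plasmids carrying other origin types, so it can be co-maintained with a partner plasmid in the same cell. Selection is by kanamycin through the aph(3')-Ia aminoglycoside phosphotransferase gene. The plasmid also carries lacI under its own promoter. The encoded lac repressor binds the lac operators placed immediately downstream of each of the two T7 promoters, keeping transcription off until IPTG is added in a host that supplies T7 RNA polymerase.

The payload is the N-terminal half of the naturally split DnaE intein from Nostoc punctiforme (NpuDnaE N-intein, about 306 bp), cloned between BamHI and HindIII in the first expression cassette. It is fused downstream of a His-GB1 tag. The full-length feature table annotates the 6xHis tag and a thrombin cleavage site at the start of this reading frame, but neither the GB1 domain nor the intein is annotated as a feature. The second T7 promoter/lac operator cassette, with its S-Tag coding region and the shared T7 terminator, appears to remain as in the parent vector. A second, partial record of 972 bp covers only the two-promoter region in reverse orientation and adds no new elements.

The construct serves to produce a purifiable N-intein precursor for protein trans-splicing, in which association with a matching C-intein fragment ligates the flanking polypeptides. The depositor notes that the plasmid has two NdeI sites, so a related plasmid lacking the second T7 promoter, pHYRSF1, is recommended for swapping in a gene of interest between NdeI and BamHI.
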