LOCUS       Exported 4298 bp ds-DNA circular SYN 12-MAY-2021
DEFINITION  synthetic circular DNA
ACCESSION   .
VERSION     .
KEYWORDS    pSKDuet01
SOURCE      synthetic DNA construct
  ORGANISM  synthetic DNA construct
REFERENCE   1 (bases 1 to 4298)
  AUTHORS   Iwai H, Zuger S, Jin J, Tam PH
  TITLE     Highly efficient protein trans-splicing by a naturally split DnaE
            intein from Nostoc punctiforme.
  JOURNAL   FEBS Lett. 2006 Mar 20. 580(7):1853-8.
  PUBMED    16516207
REFERENCE   2 (bases 1 to 4298)
  AUTHORS   .
  TITLE     Direct Submission
  JOURNAL   Exported May 12, 2021 from SnapGene Server 1.1.58
            http://www.snapgene.com
FEATURES             Location/Qualifiers
     source          1..4298
                     /organism="synthetic DNA construct"
                     /mol_type="other DNA"
     promoter        30..48
                     /label=T7 promoter
                     /note="promoter for bacteriophage T7 RNA polymerase"
     protein_bind    49..73
                     /label=lac operator
                     /bound_moiety="lac repressor encoded by lacI"
                     /note="The lac repressor binds to the lac operator to
                     inhibit transcription in E. coli. This inhibition can be
                     relieved by adding lactose or
                     isopropyl-beta-D-thiogalactopyranoside (IPTG)."
     CDS             129..146
                     /codon_start=1
                     /product="6xHis affinity tag"
                     /label=6xHis
                     /translation="HHHHHH"
     CDS             156..173
                     /codon_start=1
                     /product="thrombin recognition and cleavage site"
                     /label=thrombin site
                     /translation="LVPRGS"
     promoter        729..747
                     /label=T7 promoter
                     /note="promoter for bacteriophage T7 RNA polymerase"
     protein_bind    748..772
                     /label=lac operator
                     /bound_moiety="lac repressor encoded by lacI"
                     /note="The lac repressor binds to the lac operator to
                     inhibit transcription in E. coli. This inhibition can be
                     relieved by adding lactose or
                     isopropyl-beta-D-thiogalactopyranoside (IPTG)."
     CDS             881..925
                     /codon_start=1
                     /product="affinity and epitope tag derived from pancreatic
                     ribonuclease A"
                     /label=S-Tag
                     /translation="KETAAAKFERQHMDS"
     primer_bind     complement(963..981)
                     /label=T7 Term
                     /note="T7 terminator, reverse primer"
     terminator      977..1024
                     /label=T7 terminator
                     /note="transcription terminator for bacteriophage T7 RNA
                     polymerase"
     CDS             complement(1254..2069)
                     /codon_start=1
                     /gene="aph(3')-Ia"
                     /product="aminoglycoside phosphotransferase"
                     /label=KanR
                     /note="confers resistance to kanamycin in bacteria or G418
                     (Geneticin(R)) in eukaryotes"
                     /translation="MSHIQRETSCSRPRLNSNMDADLYGYKWARDNVGQSGATIYRLYG
                     KPDAPELFLKHGKGSVANDVTDEMVRLNWLTEFMPLPTIKHFIRTPDDAWLLTTAIPGK
                     TAFQVLEEYPDSGENIVDALAVFLRRLHSIPVCNCPFNSDRVFRLAQAQSRMNNGLVDA
                     SDFDDERNGWPVEQVWKEMHKLLPFSPDSVVTHGDFSLDNLIFDEGKLIGCIDVGRVGI
                     ADRYQDLAILWNCLGEFSPSLQKRLFQKYGIDNPDMNKLQFHLMLDEFF"
     primer_bind     1977..1996
                     /label=Kan-R
                     /note="Kanamycin resistance gene, reverse primer"
     promoter        complement(2070..2161)
                     /gene="bla"
                     /label=AmpR promoter
     rep_origin      complement(2177..2926)
                     /direction=LEFT
                     /label=RSF ori
                     /note="Plasmids containing the RSF 1030 origin of
                     replication can be propagated in E. coli cells that contain
                     additional plasmids with compatible origins."
     primer_bind     complement(2187..2204)
                     /label=L4440
                     /note="L4440 vector, forward primer"
     primer_bind     complement(2427..2446)
                     /label=pBR322ori-F
                     /note="pBR322 origin, forward primer"
     CDS             complement(3122..4204)
                     /codon_start=1
                     /gene="lacI"
                     /product="lac repressor"
                     /label=lacI
                     /note="The lac repressor binds to the lac operator to
                     inhibit transcription in E. coli. This inhibition can be
                     relieved by adding lactose or
                     isopropyl-beta-D-thiogalactopyranoside (IPTG)."
                     /translation="MKPVTLYDVAEYAGVSYQTVSRVVNQASHVSAKTREKVEAAMAEL
                     NYIPNRVAQQLAGKQSLLIGVATSSLALHAPSQIVAAIKSRADQLGASVVVSMVERSGV
                     EACKAAVHNLLAQRVSGLIINYPLDDQDAIAVEAACTNVPALFLDVSDQTPINSIIFSH
                     EDGTRLGVEHLVALGHQQIALLAGPLSSVSARLRLAGWHKYLTRNQIQPIAEREGDWSA
                     MSGFQQTMQMLNEGIVPTAMLVANDQMALGAMRAITESGLRVGADISVVGYDDTEDSSC
                     YIPPLTTIKQDFRLLGQTSVDRLLQLSQGQAVKGNQLLPVSLVKRKTTLAPNTQTASPR
                     ALADSLMQLARQVSRLESGQ"
     primer_bind     4166..4185
                     /label=LacI-R
                     /note="LacI, reverse primer"
     promoter        complement(4205..4282)
                     /gene="lacI"
                     /label=lacI promoter
ORIGIN
        1 tcccttatgc gactcctgca ttaggaaatt aatacgactc actatagggg aattgtgagc
       61 ggataacaat tcccctgtag aaataatttt gtttaacttt aataaggaga tataccatgg
      121 gcagcagcca tcatcatcat catcacagca gcggcctggt gccgcgcggc agccatatgc
      181 agtacaaact tatcctgaac ggtaaaaccc tgaaaggtga aaccaccacc gaagctgttg
      241 acgctgctac cgcggaaaaa gttttcaaac agtacgctaa cgacaacggt gttgacggtg
      301 aatggaccta cgacgacgct accaaaacct acaccgtaac ggaaggatcc tgtttaagct
      361 atgaaacgga aatattgaca gtagaatatg gattattacc gattggtaaa attgtagaaa
      421 agcgcatcga atgtactgtt tatagcgttg ataataatgg aaatatttat acacaacctg
      481 tagcacaatg gcacgatcgc ggagaacaag aggtgtttga gtattgtttg gaagatggtt
      541 cattgattcg ggcaacaaaa gaccataagt ttatgactgt tgatggtcaa atgttgccaa
      601 ttgatgaaat atttgaacgt gaattggatt tgatgcgggt tgataatttg ccgaattaag
      661 cttgcggccg cataatgctt aagtcgaaca gaaagtaatc gtattgtaca cggccgcata
      721 atcgaaatta atacgactca ctatagggga attgtgagcg gataacaatt ccccatctta
      781 gtatattagt taagtataag aaggagatat acatatggca gatctcaatt ggatatcggc
      841 cggccacgcg atcgctgacg tcggtaccct cgagtctggt aaagaaaccg ctgctgcgaa
      901 atttgaacgc cagcacatgg actcgtctac tagcgcagct taattaacct aggctgctgc
      961 caccgctgag caataactag cataacccct tggggcctct aaacgggtct tgaggggttt
     1021 tttgctgaaa cctcaggcat ttgagaagca cacggtcaca ctgcttccgg tagtcaataa
     1081 accggtaaac cagcaataga cataagcggc tatttaacga ccctgccctg aaccgacgac
     1141 aagctgacga ccgggtctcc gcaagtggca cttttcgggg aaatgtgcgc ggaaccccta
     1201 tttgtttatt tttctaaata cattcaaata tgtatccgct catgaattaa ttcttagaaa
     1261 aactcatcga gcatcaaatg aaactgcaat ttattcatat caggattatc aataccatat
     1321 ttttgaaaaa gccgtttctg taatgaagga gaaaactcac cgaggcagtt ccataggatg
     1381 gcaagatcct ggtatcggtc tgcgattccg actcgtccaa catcaataca acctattaat
     1441 ttcccctcgt caaaaataag gttatcaagt gagaaatcac catgagtgac gactgaatcc
     1501 ggtgagaatg gcaaaagttt atgcatttct ttccagactt gttcaacagg ccagccatta
     1561 cgctcgtcat caaaatcact cgcatcaacc aaaccgttat tcattcgtga ttgcgcctga
     1621 gcgagacgaa atacgcggtc gctgttaaaa ggacaattac aaacaggaat cgaatgcaac
     1681 cggcgcagga acactgccag cgcatcaaca atattttcac ctgaatcagg atattcttct
     1741 aatacctgga atgctgtttt cccggggatc gcagtggtga gtaaccatgc atcatcagga
     1801 gtacggataa aatgcttgat ggtcggaaga ggcataaatt ccgtcagcca gtttagtctg
     1861 accatctcat ctgtaacatc attggcaacg ctacctttgc catgtttcag aaacaactct
     1921 ggcgcatcgg gcttcccata caatcgatag attgtcgcac ctgattgccc gacattatcg
     1981 cgagcccatt tatacccata taaatcagca tccatgttgg aatttaatcg cggcctagag
     2041 caagacgttt cccgttgaat atggctcata ctcttccttt ttcaatatta ttgaagcatt
     2101 tatcagggtt attgtctcat gagcggatac atatttgaat gtatttagaa aaataaacaa
     2161 ataggcatgc agcgctcttc cgcttcctcg ctcactgact cgctacgctc ggtcgttcga
     2221 ctgcggcgag cggtgtcagc tcactcaaaa gcggtaatac ggttatccac agaatcaggg
     2281 gataaagccg gaaagaacat gtgagcaaaa agcaaagcac cggaagaagc caacgccgca
     2341 ggcgtttttc cataggctcc gcccccctga cgagcatcac aaaaatcgac gctcaagcca
     2401 gaggtggcga aacccgacag gactataaag ataccaggcg tttccccctg gaagctccct
     2461 cgtgcgctct cctgttccga ccctgccgct taccggatac ctgtccgcct ttctcccttc
     2521 gggaagcgtg gcgctttctc atagctcacg ctgttggtat ctcagttcgg tgtaggtcgt
     2581 tcgctccaag ctgggctgtg tgcacgaacc ccccgttcag cccgaccgct gcgccttatc
     2641 cggtaactat cgtcttgagt ccaacccggt aagacacgac ttatcgccac tggcagcagc
     2701 cattggtaac tgatttagag gactttgtct tgaagttatg cacctgttaa ggctaaactg
     2761 aaagaacaga ttttggtgag tgcggtcctc caacccactt accttggttc aaagagttgg
     2821 tagctcagcg aaccttgaga aaaccaccgt tggtagcggt ggtttttctt tatttatgag
     2881 atgatgaatc aatcggtcta tcaagtcaac gaacagctat tccgttactc tagatttcag
     2941 tgcaatttat ctcttcaaat gtagcacctg aagtcagccc catacgatat aagttgtaat
     3001 tctcatgtta gtcatgcccc gcgcccaccg gaaggagctg actgggttga aggctctcaa
     3061 gggcatcggt cgagatcccg gtgcctaatg agtgagctaa cttacattaa ttgcgttgcg
     3121 ctcactgccc gctttccagt cgggaaacct gtcgtgccag ctgcattaat gaatcggcca
     3181 acgcgcgggg agaggcggtt tgcgtattgg gcgccagggt ggtttttctt ttcaccagtg
     3241 agacgggcaa cagctgattg cccttcaccg cctggccctg agagagttgc agcaagcggt
     3301 ccacgctggt ttgccccagc aggcgaaaat cctgtttgat ggtggttaac ggcgggatat
     3361 aacatgagct gtcttcggta tcgtcgtatc ccactaccga gatgtccgca ccaacgcgca
     3421 gcccggactc ggtaatggcg cgcattgcgc ccagcgccat ctgatcgttg gcaaccagca
     3481 tcgcagtggg aacgatgccc tcattcagca tttgcatggt ttgttgaaaa ccggacatgg
     3541 cactccagtc gccttcccgt tccgctatcg gctgaatttg attgcgagtg agatatttat
     3601 gccagccagc cagacgcaga cgcgccgaga cagaacttaa tgggcccgct aacagcgcga
     3661 tttgctggtg acccaatgcg accagatgct ccacgcccag tcgcgtaccg tcttcatggg
     3721 agaaaataat actgttgatg ggtgtctggt cagagacatc aagaaataac gccggaacat
     3781 tagtgcaggc agcttccaca gcaatggcat cctggtcatc cagcggatag ttaatgatca
     3841 gcccactgac gcgttgcgcg agaagattgt gcaccgccgc tttacaggct tcgacgccgc
     3901 ttcgttctac catcgacacc accacgctgg cacccagttg atcggcgcga gatttaatcg
     3961 ccgcgacaat ttgcgacggc gcgtgcaggg ccagactgga ggtggcaacg ccaatcagca
     4021 acgactgttt gcccgccagt tgttgtgcca cgcggttggg aatgtaattc agctccgcca
     4081 tcgccgcttc cactttttcc cgcgttttcg cagaaacgtg gctggcctgg ttcaccacgc
     4141 gggaaacggt ctgataagag acaccggcat actctgcgac atcgtataac gttactggtt
     4201 tcacattcac caccctgaat tgactctctt ccgggcgcta tcatgccata ccgcgaaagg
     4261 ttttgcgcca ttcgatggtg tccgggatct cgacgctc
//
