LOCUS       Exported 972 bp ds-DNA linear SYN 19-MAY-2021
DEFINITION  synthetic linear DNA
ACCESSION   .
VERSION     .
KEYWORDS    pSKDuet01
SOURCE      synthetic DNA construct
  ORGANISM  synthetic DNA construct
REFERENCE   1 (bases 1 to 972)
  AUTHORS   Iwai H, Zuger S, Jin J, Tam PH
  TITLE     Highly efficient protein trans-splicing by a naturally split DnaE
            intein from Nostoc punctiforme.
  JOURNAL   FEBS Lett. 2006 Mar 20. 580(7):1853-8.
  PUBMED    16516207
REFERENCE   2 (bases 1 to 972)
  AUTHORS   .
  TITLE     Direct Submission
  JOURNAL   Exported May 19, 2021 from SnapGene Server 1.1.58
            http://www.snapgene.com
FEATURES             Location/Qualifiers
     source          1..972
                     /organism="synthetic DNA construct"
                     /mol_type="other DNA"
     protein_bind    174..198
                     /label=lac operator
                     /bound_moiety="lac repressor encoded by lacI"
                     /note="The lac repressor binds to the lac operator to
                     inhibit transcription in E. coli. This inhibition can be
                     relieved by adding lactose or
                     isopropyl-beta-D-thiogalactopyranoside (IPTG)."
     promoter        complement(199..217)
                     /label=T7 promoter
                     /note="promoter for bacteriophage T7 RNA polymerase"
     CDS             complement(773..790)
                     /codon_start=1
                     /product="thrombin recognition and cleavage site"
                     /label=thrombin site
                     /translation="LVPRGS"
     CDS             complement(800..817)
                     /codon_start=1
                     /product="6xHis affinity tag"
                     /label=6xHis
                     /translation="HHHHHH"
     protein_bind    873..897
                     /label=lac operator
                     /bound_moiety="lac repressor encoded by lacI"
                     /note="The lac repressor binds to the lac operator to
                     inhibit transcription in E. coli. This inhibition can be
                     relieved by adding lactose or
                     isopropyl-beta-D-thiogalactopyranoside (IPTG)."
     promoter        complement(898..916)
                     /label=T7 promoter
                     /note="promoter for bacteriophage T7 RNA polymerase"
ORIGIN
        1 ggtatagctg cgctgtagac gagtccatgt gctggcggtt caaatttcgc agcagcggtt
       61 tctttaccag actcgagggt accgacgtca gcgatcgcgt ggccggccga tatccaattg
      121 agatctgcca tatgtatatc tccttcttat acttaactaa tatactaaga tggggaattg
      181 ttatccgctc acaattcccc tatagtgagt cgtattaatt tcgattatgc ggccgtgtac
      241 aatacgatta ctttctgttc gacttaagca ttatgcggcc gcaagcttaa ttcggcaaat
      301 tatcaacccg catcaaatcc aattcacgtt caaatatttc atcaattggc aacatttgac
      361 catcaacagt cataaactta tggtcttttg ttgcccgaat caatgaacca tcttccaaac
      421 aatactcaaa cacctcttgt tctccgcgat cgtgccattg tgctacaggt tgtgtataaa
      481 tatttccatt attatcaacg ctataaacag tacattcgat gcgcttttct acaattttac
      541 caatcggtaa taatccatat tctactgtca atatttccgt ttcatagctt aaacaggatc
      601 cttccgttac ggtgtaggtt ttggtagcgt cgtcgtaggt ccattcaccg tcaacaccgt
      661 tgtcgttagc gtactgtttg aaaacttttt ccgcggtagc agcgtcaaca gcttcggtgg
      721 tggtttcacc tttcagggtt ttaccgttca ggataagttt gtactgcata tggctgccgc
      781 gcggcaccag gccgctgctg tgatgatgat gatgatggct gctgcccatg gtatatctcc
      841 ttattaaagt taaacaaaat tatttctaca ggggaattgt tatccgctca caattcccct
      901 atagtgagtc gtattaattt cctaatgcag gagtcgcata agggagagcg tcgagatccc
      961 ggacacatcg aa
//
